Addgene plasmid #172457: mCherry-FKBP-TPD53
Purpose: Expression of Tumor Protein D52 like 1 (TPD53/TPD52L1) with N-terminal mCherry-FKBP tag
Depositing lab: Stephen Royle. Depositing organization: University of Warwick. Publication: Intracellular nanovesicles mediate alpha5beta1 integrin trafficking during cell migration. Larocque G, Moore DJ, Sittewelle M, Kuey C, Hetmanski JHR, La-Borde PJ, Wilson BJ, Clarke NI, Caswell PT, Royle SJ. J Cell Biol. 2021 Oct 4;220(10). pii: 212493. doi: 10.1083/jcb.202009028. Epub 2021 Jul 21. PubMed 34287617.
Backbone
  Vector backbone: pmCherry-C1
  Modifications to backbone: mCherry-FKBP
  Vector type: Mammalian Expression
  Selectable markers: Neomycin (select with G418)
Growth in bacteria
  Bacterial resistance: Kanamycin, 50 μg/mL
  Growth temperature: 37°C
  Growth strain: DH5alpha
  Copy number: High Copy
Gene/Insert
  Gene/Insert name: TPD53 (alt names: TPD52L1; Tumor Protein D52 protein like 1)
  Species: H. sapiens (human)
  Entrez Gene: TPD52L1 (a.k.a. D53)
  Promoter: CMV
  Tag / fusion protein: mCherry-FKBP (N terminal on backbone)
  Cloning method: Restriction Enzyme; 5′ cloning site HindIII (not destroyed); 3′ cloning site BamHI (not destroyed)
  Sequencing primers: 5′ -
Terms and licenses: Academic/Nonprofit Terms; Industry Terms: Not Available to Industry
How to cite: mCherry-FKBP-TPD53 was a gift from Stephen Royle (Addgene plasmid # 172457 ; http://n2t.net/addgene:172457 ; RRID:Addgene_172457)
