[The description below was written by a language model from this plasmid's Addgene catalogue record and pLannotate feature annotations shown in this document.]
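Description:
mCherry-FKBP-TPD53 is a mammalian expression plasmid of about 5.7 kb built on the pmCherry-C1 backbone, which was modified so that the red fluorescent protein mCherry is followed by the FKBP (FKBP12/FKBP1A) domain. It is propagated in E. coli at high copy from a ColE1/pUC-type origin and also carries an f1 phage origin. A single NeoR/KanR (Tn5 aminoglycoside phosphotransferase) gene provides both selections. A bacterial bla-type promoter drives it for kanamycin resistance in bacteria, and the SV40 enhancer/early promoter with an HSV TK polyadenylation signal drives it for G418 selection in mammalian cells. The short annotations for large T antigen, ble and bGH poly(A) are fragmentary matches in backbone sequence, not functional elements.

The payload is a single open reading frame expressed from the human CMV immediate-early enhancer and promoter and terminated by the SV40 poly(A) signal. It encodes mCherry, then FKBP, then a short remnant of the multiple cloning site, then human TPD52L1 (Tumor Protein D52-like 1, also called TPD53 or D53), which was inserted between HindIII and BamHI sites that remain intact. The protein therefore carries its mCherry-FKBP tag at the N terminus.

mCherry allows the fusion to be followed by live or fixed fluorescence imaging. FKBP is the standard partner for rapamycin-induced heterodimerisation with an FRB-tagged protein, an approach commonly used to relocalise a tagged protein to a chosen cellular site. The record itself states only that the plasmid is for expression of tagged TPD53. The associated publication concerns intracellular nanovesicles and integrin trafficking during cell migration.
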