Features (pLannotate 1.2.2; 16 found; start..end, strand, type, name):
     61..364     +  enhancer       CMV enhancer: human cytomegalovirus immediate early enhancer
    365..568     +  promoter       CMV promoter: human cytomegalovirus (CMV) immediate early promoter
    613..1320    +  CDS            mCherry: mCherry is a basic (constitutively fluorescent) red fluorescent protein published in 2004, derived from Discosoma sp.. It is reported to be a very rapidly-maturing monomer with low acid sensitivity.
   1366..1689    +  CDS            FKBP1A: FKB1A_HUMAN - Also known as FKBP1, FKBP12. Experimental evidence at protein level: Swiss-Prot protein existence level 1. Keeps in an inactive conformation TGFBR1, the TGF-beta type I serine/threonine kinase receptor, preventing TGF-beta receptor activation in absence of ligand. Recruits SMAD7 to ACVR1B which prevents the association of SMAD2 and SMAD3 with the activin receptor complex, thereby blocking the activin signal. May modulate the RYR1 calcium channel activity. PPIases accelerate the folding of proteins. It catalyzes the cis-trans isomerization of proline imidic peptide bonds in oligop
   1699..1726    +  misc_feature   MCS (fragment): multiple cloning site
   1729..2340    +  CDS            TPD52L1: TPD53_HUMAN - Experimental evidence at protein level: Swiss-Prot protein existence level 1. From Homo sapiens (Human).
   2366..2450    +  CDS            large T antigen (fragment): large T antigen from SV40 (simian virus 40)
   2473..2594    +  polyA_signal   SV40 poly(A) signal: SV40 polyadenylation signal
   2628..3056    -  rep_origin     f1 ori (sequence partly withheld): f1 bacteriophage origin of replication; arrow indicates direction of (+) strand synthesis
   3083..3187    +  promoter       AmpR promoter: bla
   3189..3546    +  promoter       SV40 promoter: SV40 enhancer and early promoter
   3581..4375    +  CDS            NeoR/KanR: aminoglycoside phosphotransferase from Tn5; aph(3')-II (or nptII); confers resistance to neomycin, kanamycin, and G418 (Geneticin®)
   4396..4548    +  CDS            ble (fragment): BLE_KLEPN - Experimental evidence at protein level: Swiss-Prot protein existence level 1. Binding protein with a strong affinity to the bleomycin family of antibiotics. Binds to CL990; an antimitotic-antibiotic compound. From Klebsiella pneumoniae.
   4607..4654    +  polyA_signal   HSV TK poly(A) signal: herpes simplex virus thymidine kinase polyadenylation signal (Cole and Stacy, 1985)
   4745..4761    -  polyA_signal   bGH poly(A) signal (fragment): bovine growth hormone polyadenylation signal
   4983..5571    +  rep_origin     ori: high-copy-number ColE1/pMB1/pBR322/pUC origin of replication
>Addgene plasmid #172457 | mCherry-FKBP-TPD53 | addgene full sequence | sequence record 339431 | Addgene NGS Result
TAGTTATTAATAGTAATCAATTACGGGGTCATTAGTTCATAGCCCATATATGGAGTTCCGCGTTACATAA
CTTACGGTAAATGGCCCGCCTGGCTGACCGCCCAACGACCCCCGCCCATTGACGTCAATAATGACGTATG
TTCCCATAGTAACGCCAATAGGGACTTTCCATTGACGTCAATGGGTGGAGTATTTACGGTAAACTGCCCA
CTTGGCAGTACATCAAGTGTATCATATGCCAAGTACGCCCCCTATTGACGTCAATGACGGTAAATGGCCC
GCCTGGCATTATGCCCAGTACATGACCTTATGGGACTTTCCTACTTGGCAGTACATCTACGTATTAGTCA
TCGCTATTACCATGGTGATGCGGTTTTGGCAGTACATCAATGGGCGTGGATAGCGGTTTGACTCACGGGG
ATTTCCAAGTCTCCACCCCATTGACGTCAATGGGAGTTTGTTTTGGCACCAAAATCAACGGGACTTTCCA
AAATGTCGTAACAACTCCGCCCCATTGACGCAAATGGGCGGTAGGCGTGTACGGTGGGAGGTCTATATAA
GCAGAGCTGGTTTAGTGAACCGTCAGATCCGCTAGCGCTACCGGTCGCCACCATGGTGAGCAAGGGCGAG
GAGGATAACATGGCCATCATCAAGGAGTTCATGCGCTTCAAGGTGCACATGGAGGGCTCCGTGAACGGCC
ACGAGTTCGAGATCGAGGGCGAGGGCGAGGGCCGCCCCTACGAGGGCACCCAGACCGCCAAGCTGAAGGT
GACCAAGGGTGGCCCCCTGCCCTTCGCCTGGGACATCCTGTCCCCTCAGTTCATGTACGGCTCCAAGGCC
TACGTGAAGCACCCCGCCGACATCCCCGACTACTTGAAGCTGTCCTTCCCCGAGGGCTTCAAGTGGGAGC
GCGTGATGAACTTCGAGGACGGCGGCGTGGTGACCGTGACCCAGGACTCCTCCCTGCAGGACGGCGAGTT
CATCTACAAGGTGAAGCTGCGCGGCACCAACTTCCCCTCCGACGGCCCCGTAATGCAGAAGAAGACCATG
GGCTGGGAGGCCTCCTCCGAGCGGATGTACCCCGAGGACGGCGCCCTGAAGGGCGAGATCAAGCAGAGGC
TGAAGCTGAAGGACGGCGGCCACTACGACGCTGAGGTCAAGACCACCTACAAGGCCAAGAAGCCCGTGCA
GCTGCCCGGCGCCTACAACGTCAACATCAAGTTGGACATCACCTCCCACAACGAGGACTACACCATCGTG
GAACAGTACGAACGCGCCGAGGGCCGCCACTCCACCGGCGGCATGGACGAGCTGTACCGAATCGATGTGA
ATGGGGGCCCTGAACCCGCCAAGAACCTGTACACCATGGGAGTGCAGGTGGAAACCATCTCCCCAGGAGA
CGGGCGCACCTTCCCCAAGCGCGGCCAGACCTGCGTGGTGCACTACACCGGGATGCTTGAAGATGGAAAG
AAATTTGATTCCTCCCGGGACAGAAACAAGCCCTTTAAGTTTATGCTAGGCAAGCAGGAGGTGATCCGAG
GCTGGGAAGAAGGGGTTGCCCAGATGAGTGTGGGTCAGAGAGCCAAACTGACTATATCTCCAGATTATGC
CTATGGTGCCACTGGGCACCCAGGCATCATCCCACCACATGCCACTCTCGTCTTCGATGTGGAGCTTCTA
AAACTGGAACGGTACAAGTCCGGACTCAGATCTCGAGCTCAAGCTTTTATGGAGGCGCAGGCACAAGGTT
TGTTGGAGACTGAACCGTTGCAAGGAACAGACGAAGATGCAGTAGCCAGTGCTGACTTCTCTAGCATGCT
CTCTGAGGAGGAAAAGGAAGAGTTAAAAGCAGAGTTAGTTCAGCTAGAAGACGAAATTACAACACTACGA
CAAGTTTTGTCAGCGAAAGAAAGGCATCTAGTTGAGATAAAACAAAAACTCGGCATGAACCTGATGAATG
AATTAAAACAGAACTTCAGCAAAAGCTGGCATGACATGCAGACTACCACTGCCTACAAGAAAACACATGA
AACCCTGAGTCACGCAGGGCAAAAGGCAACTGCAGCTTTCAGCAACGTTGGAACGGCCATCAGCAAGAAG
TTCGGAGACATGAGTTACTCCATTCGCCATTCCATAAGTATGCCTGCTATGAGGAATTCTCCTACTTTCA
AATCATTTGAGGAGAGGGTTGAGACAACTGTCACAAGCCTCAAGACGAAAGTAGGCGGTACGAACCCTAA
TGGAGGCAGTTTTGAGGAGGTCCTCAGCTCCACGGCCCATGCCAGTGCCCAGAGCTTGGCAGGAGGCTCC
CGGCGGACCAAGGAGGAGGAGCTGCAGTGCTAAGGATCCACCGGATCTAGATAACTGATCATAATCAGCC
ATACCACATTTGTAGAGGTTTTACTTGCTTTAAAAAACCTCCCACACCTCCCCCTGAACCTGAAACATAA
AATGAATGCAATTGTTGTTGTTAACTTGTTTATTGCAGCTTATAATGGTTACAAATAAAGCAATAGCATC
ACAAATTTCACAAATAAAGCATTTTTTTCACTGCATTCTAGTTGTGGTTTGTCCAAACTCATCAATGTAT
CTTAACGCGTAAATTGTAAGCGTTAATATTTTGTTAAAATTCGCGTTAAATTTTTGTTAAATCAGCTCAT
TTTTTAACCAATAGGCCGAAATCGGCAAAATCCCTTATAAATCAAAAGAATAGACCGAGATAGGGT
[37 nt withheld, positions 2727-2763]
AAAGAACGTGGACTCCAACGTCAAAGG
[49 nt withheld, positions 2791-2839]
T
[91 nt withheld, positions 2841-2931]
G
[124 nt withheld, positions 2933-3056]
CAGGTGGCACTTTTCGGGGAAATGTGCGCGGAACCCCTATTTGTTTATTTTTCTAAATACATTCAAATAT
GTATCCGCTCATGAGACAATAACCCTGATAAATGCTTCAATAATATTGAAAAAGGAAGAGTCCTGAGGCG
GAAAGAACCAGCTGTGGAATGTGTGTCAGTTAGGGTGTGGAAAGTCCCCAGGCTCCCCAGCAGGCAGAAG
TATGCAAAGCATGCATCTCAATTAGTCAGCAACCAGGTGTGGAAAGTCCCCAGGCTCCCCAGCAGGCAGA
AGTATGCAAAGCATGCATCTCAATTAGTCAGCAACCATAGTCCCGCCCCTAACTCCGCCCATCCCGCCCC
TAACTCCGCCCAGTTCCGCCCATTCTCCGCCCCATGGCTGACTAATTTTTTTTATTTATGCAGAGGCCGA
GGCCGCCTCGGCCTCTGAGCTATTCCAGAAGTAGTGAGGAGGCTTTTTTGGAGGCCTAGGCTTTTGCAAA
GATCGATCAAGAGACAGGATGAGGATCGTTTCGCATGATTGAACAAGATGGATTGCACGCAGGTTCTCCG
GCCGCTTGGGTGGAGAGGCTATTCGGCTATGACTGGGCACAACAGACAATCGGCTGCTCTGATGCCGCCG
TGTTCCGGCTGTCAGCGCAGGGGCGCCCGGTTCTTTTTGTCAAGACCGACCTGTCCGGTGCCCTGAATGA
ACTGCAAGACGAGGCAGCGCGGCTATCGTGGCTGGCCACGACGGGCGTTCCTTGCGCAGCTGTGCTCGAC
GTTGTCACTGAAGCGGGAAGGGACTGGCTGCTATTGGGCGAAGTGCCGGGGCAGGATCTCCTGTCATCTC
ACCTTGCTCCTGCCGAGAAAGTATCCATCATGGCTGATGCAATGCGGCGGCTGCATACGCTTGATCCGGC
TACCTGCCCATTCGACCACCAAGCGAAACATCGCATCGAGCGAGCACGTACTCGGATGGAAGCCGGTCTT
GTCGATCAGGATGATCTGGACGAAGAGCATCAGGGGCTCGCGCCAGCCGAACTGTTCGCCAGGCTCAAGG
CGAGCATGCCCGACGGCGAGGATCTCGTCGTGACCCATGGCGATGCCTGCTTGCCGAATATCATGGTGGA
AAATGGCCGCTTTTCTGGATTCATCGACTGTGGCCGGCTGGGTGTGGCGGACCGCTATCAGGACATAGCG
TTGGCTACCCGTGATATTGCTGAAGAGCTTGGCGGCGAATGGGCTGACCGCTTCCTCGTGCTTTACGGTA
TCGCCGCTCCCGATTCGCAGCGCATCGCCTTCTATCGCCTTCTTGACGAGTTCTTCTGAGCGGGACTCTG
GGGTTCGAAATGACCGACCAAGCGACGCCCAACCTGCCATCACGAGATTTCGATTCCACCGCCGCCTTCT
ATGAAAGGTTGGGCTTCGGAATCGTTTTCCGGGACGCCGGCTGGATGATCCTCCAGCGCGGGGATCTCAT
GCTGGAGTTCTTCGCCCACCCTAGGGGGAGGCTAACTGAAACACGGAAGGAGACAATACCGGAAGGAACC
CGCGCTATGACGGCAATAAAAAGACAGAATAAAACGCACGGTGTTGGGTCGTTTGTTCATAAACGCGGGG
TTCGGTCCCAGGGCTGGCACTCTGTCGATACCCCACCGAGACCCCATTGGGGCCAATACGCCCGCGTTTC
TTCCTTTTCCCCACCCCACCCCCCAAGTTCGGGTGAAGGCCCAGGGCTCGCAGCCAACGTCGGGGCGGCA
GGCCCTGCCATAGCCTCAGGTTACTCATATATACTTTAGATTGATTTAAAACTTCATTTTTAATTTAAAA
GGATCTAGGTGAAGATCCTTTTTGATAATCTCATGACCAAAATCCCTTAACGTGAGTTTTCGTTCCACTG
AGCGTCAGACCCCGTAGAAAAGATCAAAGGATCTTCTTGAGATCCTTTTTTTCTGCGCGTAATCTGCTGC
TTGCAAACAAAAAAACCACCGCTACCAGCGGTGGTTTGTTTGCCGGATCAAGAGCTACCAACTCTTTTTC
CGAAGGTAACTGGCTTCAGCAGAGCGCAGATACCAAATACTGTTCTTCTAGTGTAGCCGTAGTTAGGCCA
CCACTTCAAGAACTCTGTAGCACCGCCTACATACCTCGCTCTGCTAATCCTGTTACCAGTGGCTGCTGCC
AGTGGCGATAAGTCGTGTCTTACCGGGTTGGACTCAAGACGATAGTTACCGGATAAGGCGCAGCGGTCGG
GCTGAACGGGGGGTTCGTGCACACAGCCCAGCTTGGAGCGAACGACCTACACCGAACTGAGATACCTACA
GCGTGAGCTATGAGAAAGCGCCACGCTTCCCGAAGGGAGAAAGGCGGACAGGTATCCGGTAAGCGGCAGG
GTCGGAACAGGAGAGCGCACGAGGGAGCTTCCAGGGGGAAACGCCTGGTATCTTTATAGTCCTGTCGGGT
TTCGCCACCTCTGACTTGAGCGTCGATTTTTGTGATGCTCGTCAGGGGGGCGGAGCCTATGGAAAAACGC
CAGCAACGCGGCCTTTTTACGGTTCCTGGCCTTTTGCTGGCCTTTTGCTCACATGTTCTTTCCTGCGTTA
TCCCCTGATTCTGTGGATAACCGTATTACCGCCATGCAT
